>Addgene plasmid #199700 | mPLD3-sgRNA-Cas9-mcherry | addgene full sequence | sequence record 390617 | Addgene NGS Result
GGTACCGAGGGCCTATTTCCCATGATTCCTTCATATTTGCATATACGATACAAGGCTGTTAGAGAGATAA
TTAGAATTAATTTGACTGTAAACACAAAGATATTAGTACAAAATACGTGACGTAGAAAGTAATAATTTCT
TGGGTAGTTTGCAGTTTTAAAATTATGTTTTAAAATGGACTATCATATGCTTACCGTAACTTGAAAGTAT
TTCGATTTCTTGGCTTTATATATCTTGTGGAAAGGACGAAACACCGGGACTGGCGGTCGCTGACCCGTTT
TAGAGCTAGAAATAGCAAGTTAAAATAAGGCTAGTCCGTTATCAACTTGAAAAAGTGGCACCGAGTCGGT
GCTTTTTTGAATTCGCTAGCTAGGTCTTGAAAGGAGTGGGAATTGGCTCCGGTGCCCGTCAGTGGGCAGA
GCGCACATCGCCCACAGTCCCCGAGAAGTTGGGGGGAGGGGTCGGCAATTGATCCGGTGCCTAGAGAAGG
TGGCGCGGGGTAAACTGGGAAAGTGATGTCGTGTACTGGCTCCGCCTTTTTCCCGAGGGTGGGGGAGAAC
CGTATATAAGTGCAGTAGTCGCCGTGAACGTTCTTTTTCGCAACGGGTTTGCCGCCAGAACACAGGACCG
GTTCTAGAGCGCTGCCACCATGGACAAGAAGTACAGCATCGGCCTGGACATCGGCACCAACTCTGTGGGC
TGGGCCGTGATCACCGACGAGTACAAGGTGCCCAGCAAGAAATTCAAGGTGCTGGGCAACACCGACCGGC
ACAGCATCAAGAAGAACCTGATCGGAGCCCTGCTGTTCGACAGCGGCGAAACAGCCGAGGCCACCCGGCT
GAAGAGAACCGCCAGAAGAAGATACACCAGACGGAAGAACCGGATCTGCTATCTGCAAGAGATCTTCAGC
AACGAGATGGCCAAGGTGGACGACAGCTTCTTCCACAGACTGGAAGAGTCCTTCCTGGTGGAAGAGGATA
AGAAGCACGAGCGGCACCCCATCTTCGGCAACATCGTGGACGAGGTGGCCTACCACGAGAAGTACCCCAC
CATCTACCACCTGAGAAAGAAACTGGTGGACAGCACCGACAAGGCCGACCTGCGGCTGATCTATCTGGCC
CTGGCCCACATGATCAAGTTCCGGGGCCACTTCCTGATCGAGGGCGACCTGAACCCCGACAACAGCGACG
TGGACAAGCTGTTCATCCAGCTGGTGCAGACCTACAACCAGCTGTTCGAGGAAAACCCCATCAACGCCAG
CGGCGTGGACGCCAAGGCCATCCTGTCTGCCAGACTGAGCAAGAGCAGACGGCTGGAAAATCTGATCGCC
CAGCTGCCCGGCGAGAAGAAGAATGGCCTGTTCGGAAACCTGATTGCCCTGAGCCTGGGCCTGACCCCCA
ACTTCAAGAGCAACTTCGACCTGGCCGAGGATGCCAAACTGCAGCTGAGCAAGGACACCTACGACGACGA
CCTGGACAACCTGCTGGCCCAGATCGGCGACCAGTACGCCGACCTGTTTCTGGCCGCCAAGAACCTGTCC
GACGCCATCCTGCTGAGCGACATCCTGAGAGTGAACACCGAGATCACCAAGGCCCCCCTGAGCGCCTCTA
TGATCAAGAGATACGACGAGCACCACCAGGACCTGACCCTGCTGAAAGCTCTCGTGCGGCAGCAGCTGCC
TGAGAAGTACAAAGAGATTTTCTTCGACCAGAGCAAGAACGGCTACGCCGGCTACATTGACGGCGGAGCC
AGCCAGGAAGAGTTCTACAAGTTCATCAAGCCCATCCTGGAAAAGATGGACGGCACCGAGGAACTGCTCG
TGAAGCTGAACAGAGAGGACCTGCTGCGGAAGCAGCGGACCTTCGACAACGGCAGCATCCCCCACCAGAT
CCACCTGGGAGAGCTGCACGCCATTCTGCGGCGGCAGGAAGATTTTTACCCATTCCTGAAGGACAACCGG
GAAAAGATCGAGAAGATCCTGACCTTCCGCATCCCCTACTACGTGGGCCCTCTGGCCAGGGGAAACAGCA
GATTCGCCTGGATGACCAGAAAGAGCGAGGAAACCATCACCCCCTGGAACTTCGAGGAAGTGGTGGACAA
GGGCGCTTCCGCCCAGAGCTTCATCGAGCGGATGACCAACTTCGATAAGAACCTGCCCAACGAGAAGGTG
CTGCCCAAGCACAGCCTGCTGTACGAGTACTTCACCGTGTATAACGAGCTGACCAAAGTGAAATACGTGA
CCGAGGGAATGAGAAAGCCCGCCTTCCTGAGCGGCGAGCAGAAAAAGGCCATCGTGGACCTGCTGTTCAA
GACCAACCGGAAAGTGACCGTGAAGCAGCTGAAAGAGGACTACTTCAAGAAAATCGAGTGCTTCGACTCC
GTGGAAATCTCCGGCGTGGAAGATCGGTTCAACGCCTCCCTGGGCACATACCACGATCTGCTGAAAATTA
TCAAGGACAAGGACTTCCTGGACAATGAGGAAAACGAGGACATTCTGGAAGATATCGTGCTGACCCTGAC
ACTGTTTGAGGACAGAGAGATGATCGAGGAACGGCTGAAAACCTATGCCCACCTGTTCGACGACAAAGTG
ATGAAGCAGCTGAAGCGGCGGAGATACACCGGCTGGGGCAGGCTGAGCCGGAAGCTGATCAACGGCATCC
GGGACAAGCAGTCCGGCAAGACAATCCTGGATTTCCTGAAGTCCGACGGCTTCGCCAACAGAAACTTCAT
GCAGCTGATCCACGACGACAGCCTGACCTTTAAAGAGGACATCCAGAAAGCCCAGGTGTCCGGCCAGGGC
GATAGCCTGCACGAGCACATTGCCAATCTGGCCGGCAGCCCCGCCATTAAGAAGGGCATCCTGCAGACAG
TGAAGGTGGTGGACGAGCTCGTGAAAGTGATGGGCCGGCACAAGCCCGAGAACATCGTGATCGAAATGGC
CAGAGAGAACCAGACCACCCAGAAGGGACAGAAGAACAGCCGCGAGAGAATGAAGCGGATCGAAGAGGGC
ATCAAAGAGCTGGGCAGCCAGATCCTGAAAGAACACCCCGTGGAAAACACCCAGCTGCAGAACGAGAAGC
TGTACCTGTACTACCTGCAGAATGGGCGGGATATGTACGTGGACCAGGAACTGGACATCAACCGGCTGTC
CGACTACGATGTGGACCATATCGTGCCTCAGAGCTTTCTGAAGGACGACTCCATCGACAACAAGGTGCTG
ACCAGAAGCGACAAGAACCGGGGCAAGAGCGACAACGTGCCCTCCGAAGAGGTCGTGAAGAAGATGAAGA
ACTACTGGCGGCAGCTGCTGAACGCCAAGCTGATTACCCAGAGAAAGTTCGACAATCTGACCAAGGCCGA
GAGAGGCGGCCTGAGCGAACTGGATAAGGCCGGCTTCATCAAGAGACAGCTGGTGGAAACCCGGCAGATC
ACAAAGCACGTGGCACAGATCCTGGACTCCCGGATGAACACTAAGTACGACGAGAATGACAAGCTGATCC
GGGAAGTGAAAGTGATCACCCTGAAGTCCAAGCTGGTGTCCGATTTCCGGAAGGATTTCCAGTTTTACAA
AGTGCGCGAGATCAACAACTACCACCACGCCCACGACGCCTACCTGAACGCCGTCGTGGGAACCGCCCTG
ATCAAAAAGTACCCTAAGCTGGAAAGCGAGTTCGTGTACGGCGACTACAAGGTGTACGACGTGCGGAAGA
TGATCGCCAAGAGCGAGCAGGAAATCGGCAAGGCTACCGCCAAGTACTTCTTCTACAGCAACATCATGAA
CTTTTTCAAGACCGAGATTACCCTGGCCAACGGCGAGATCCGGAAGCGGCCTCTGATCGAGACAAACGGC
GAAACCGGGGAGATCGTGTGGGATAAGGGCCGGGATTTTGCCACCGTGCGGAAAGTGCTGAGCATGCCCC
AAGTGAATATCGTGAAAAAGACCGAGGTGCAGACAGGCGGCTTCAGCAAAGAGTCTATCCTGCCCAAGAG
GAACAGCGATAAGCTGATCGCCAGAAAGAAGGACTGGGACCCTAAGAAGTACGGCGGCTTCGACAGCCCC
ACCGTGGCCTATTCTGTGCTGGTGGTGGCCAAAGTGGAAAAGGGCAAGTCCAAGAAACTGAAGAGTGTGA
AAGAGCTGCTGGGGATCACCATCATGGAAAGAAGCAGCTTCGAGAAGAATCCCATCGACTTTCTGGAAGC
CAAGGGCTACAAAGAAGTGAAAAAGGACCTGATCATCAAGCTGCCTAAGTACTCCCTGTTCGAGCTGGAA
AACGGCCGGAAGAGAATGCTGGCCTCTGCCGGCGAACTGCAGAAGGGAAACGAACTGGCCCTGCCCTCCA
AATATGTGAACTTCCTGTACCTGGCCAGCCACTATGAGAAGCTGAAGGGCTCCCCCGAGGATAATGAGCA
GAAACAGCTGTTTGTGGAACAGCACAAGCACTACCTGGACGAGATCATCGAGCAGATCAGCGAGTTCTCC
AAGAGAGTGATCCTGGCCGACGCTAATCTGGACAAAGTGCTGTCCGCCTACAACAAGCACCGGGATAAGC
CCATCAGAGAGCAGGCCGAGAATATCATCCACCTGTTTACCCTGACCAATCTGGGAGCCCCTGCCGCCTT
CAAGTACTTTGACACCACCATCGACCGGAAGAGGTACACCAGCACCAAAGAGGTGCTGGACGCCACCCTG
ATCCACCAGAGCATCACCGGCCTGTACGAGACACGGATCGACCTGTCTCAGCTGGGAGGCGACAAGCGAC
CTGCCGCCACAAAGAAGGCTGGACAGGCTAAGAAGAAGAAAGATTACAAAGACGATGACGATAAGGGATC
CGGCGCAACAAACTTCTCTCTGCTGAAACAAGCCGGAGATGTCGAAGAGAATCCTGGACCGGTGAGCAAG
GGCGAGGAGGATAACATGGCCATCATCAAGGAGTTCATGCGCTTCAAGGTGCACATGGAGGGCTCCGTGA
ACGGCCACGAGTTCGAGATCGAGGGCGAGGGCGAGGGCCGCCCCTACGAGGGCACCCAGACCGCCAAGCT
GAAGGTGACCAAGGGTGGCCCCCTGCCCTTCGCCTGGGACATCCTGTCCCCTCAGTTCATGTACGGCTCC
AAGGCCTACGTGAAGCACCCCGCCGACATCCCCGACTACTTGAAGCTGTCCTTCCCCGAGGGCTTCAAGT
GGGAGCGCGTGATGAACTTCGAGGACGGCGGCGTGGTGACCGTGACCCAGGACTCCTCCCTGCAGGACGG
CGAGTTCATCTACAAGGTGAAGCTGCGCGGCACCAACTTCCCCTCCGACGGCCCCGTAATGCAGAAGAAG
ACCATGGGCTGGGAGGCCTCCTCCGAGCGGATGTACCCCGAGGACGGCGCCCTGAAGGGCGAGATCAAGC
AGAGGCTGAAGCTGAAGGACGGCGGCCACTACGACGCTGAGGTCAAGACCACCTACAAGGCCAAGAAGCC
CGTGCAGCTGCCCGGCGCCTACAACGTCAACATCAAGTTGGACATCACCTCCCACAACGAGGACTACACC
ATCGTGGAACAGTACGAACGCGCCGAGGGCCGCCACTCCACCGGCGGCATGGACGAGCTGTACAAGTAAA
TCTAGAAGCTGATCCAGACATGATAAGATACATTGATGAGTTTGGACAAACCACAACTAGAATGCAGTGA
AAAAAATGCTTTATTTGTGAAATTTGTGATGCTATTGCTTTATTTGTAACCATTATAAGCTGCAATAAAC
AAGTTGGATATCCTCGAGACTAGTGGGCCCGTTTAAACACATGTGTTTTTCCATAGGCTCCGCCCCCCTG
ACGAGCATCACAAAAATCGACGCTCAAGTCAGAGGTGGCGAAACCCGACAGGACTATAAAGATACCAGGC
GTTTCCCCCTGGAAGCTCCCTCGTGCGCTCTCCTGTTCCGACCCTGCCGCTTACCGGATACCTGTCCGCC
TTTCTCCCTTCGGGAAGCGTGGCGCTTTCTCATAGCTCACGCTGTAGGTATCTCAGTTCGGTGTAGGTCG
TTCGCTCCAAGCTGGGCTGTGTGCACGAACCCCCCGTTCAGCCCGACCGCTGCGCCTTATCCGGTAACTA
TCGTCTTGAGTCCAACCCGGTAAGACACGACTTATCGCCACTGGCAGCAGCCACTGGTAACAGGATTAGC
AGAGCGAGGTATGTAGGCGGTGCTACAGAGTTCTTGAAGTGGTGGCCTAACTACGGCTACACTAGAAGGA
CAGTATTTGGTATCTGCGCTCTGCTGAAGCCAGTTACCTTCGGAAAAAGAGTTGGTAGCTCTTGATCCGG
CAAACAAACCACCGCTGGTAGCGGTGGTTTTTTTGTTTGCAAGCAGCAGATTACGCGCAGAAAAAAAGGA
TCTCAAGAAGATCCTTTGATCTTTTCTACGTCAGTCCTGCTCCTCGGCCACGAAGTGCACGCAGTTGCCG
GCCGGGTCGCGCAGGGCGAACTCCCGCCCCCACGGCTGCTCGCCGATCTCGGTCATGGCCGGCCCGGAGG
CGTCCCGGAAGTTCGTGGACACGACCTCCGACCACTCGGCGTACAGCTCGTCCAGGCCGCGCACCCACAC
CCAGGCCAGGGTGTTGTCCGGCACCACCTGGTCCTGGACCGCGCTGATGAACAGGGTCACGTCGTCCCGG
ACCACACCGGCGAAGTCGTCCTCCACGAAGTCCCGGGAGAACCCGAGCCGGTCGGTCCAGAACTCGACCG
CTCCGGCGACGTCGCGCGCGGTGAGCACCGGAACGGCACTGGTCAACTTGGCCATACTCTTCCTTTTTCA
ATATTATTGAAGCATTTATCAGGGTTATTGTCTCATGAGCGGATACATAACGCGTCGCGA
Features (pLannotate 1.2.2; 10 found; start..end, strand, type, name):
      7..247     +  promoter       U6 promoter: RNA polymerase III promoter for human U6 snRNA
    277..352     +  misc_RNA       gRNA scaffold: guide RNA scaffold for the Streptococcus pyogenes CRISPR/Cas9 system
    370..388     +  CDS            small t antigen (fragment): SV40 (simian virus 40) small t antigen
    414..625     +  promoter       EF-1α core promoter: core promoter for human elongation factor EF-1α
    650..4753    +  CDS            Cas9: Cas9 (Csn1) endonuclease from the Streptococcus pyogenes Type II CRISPR/Cas system generates RNA-guided double strand breaks in DNA
   4891..5598    +  CDS            mCherry: monomeric derivative of DsRed fluorescent protein (Shaner et al., 2004) mammalian codon-optimized
   5611..5745    -  polyA_signal   SV40 poly(A) signal: SV40 polyadenylation signal
   5788..6376    -  rep_origin     ori: high-copy-number ColE1/pMB1/pBR322/pUC origin of replication
   6401..6775    -  CDS            BleoR: antibiotic-binding protein; Sh ble from Streptoalloteichus hindustanus; confers resistance to bleomycin, phleomycin, and Zeocin™
   6776..6839    -  promoter       AmpR promoter: bla
