[The description below was written by a language model from this plasmid's Addgene catalogue record and pLannotate feature annotations shown in this document.]
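Description:
mPLD3-sgRNA-Cas9-mcherry is an all-in-one CRISPR knockout plasmid for mammalian cells, built to disrupt the mouse PLD3 gene with a guide aimed at the region encoding amino acids 217–223. Its backbone derives from a lentiCRISPRv2-type vector from which the lentiviral elements were deleted. Consistent with this, the annotated sequence of about 6.85 kb shows no LTRs, packaging signal or other viral parts, so the plasmid is suited to direct transfection or electroporation rather than virus production. It is maintained in E. coli at high copy through a ColE1/pUC-type origin and selected with Zeocin via the Sh ble (BleoR) gene. That gene is driven by the bacterial bla (AmpR) promoter. Although Zeocin is also listed as a selectable marker, no mammalian promoter is annotated upstream of BleoR, so the record does not clearly support drug selection in mammalian cells.

The payload consists of two expression units. A human U6 RNA polymerase III promoter transcribes the PLD3-targeting spacer, which was cloned between BsmBI sites that were destroyed in the process, fused to the Streptococcus pyogenes guide RNA scaffold. Downstream, the EF-1α core promoter drives human codon-optimised SpCas9 followed by mCherry, with an SV40 polyadenylation signal annotated downstream on the opposite strand. According to the catalogue entry, a P2A self-cleaving peptide joins the two coding regions; it is not separately annotated but would sit in the gap between them, allowing Cas9 and the red fluorescent protein to be produced as separate polypeptides from one transcript. The short "small t antigen" hit is only a fragment and is probably an annotation artefact. mCherry fluorescence marks the cells expressing Cas9, which allows transfected cells to be identified or sorted when generating PLD3-deficient mouse cells.
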