Addgene plasmid #199700: mPLD3-sgRNA-Cas9-mcherry
Purpose: encodes sgRNA for mouse PLD3 KO, (target 217-223aa) plus Cas9-P2A-mCherry
Depositing lab: David Nemazee. Depositing organization: Scripps California (The Scripps Research Institute).
Backbone
  Vector backbone: lentiCRISPRv2
  Backbone manufacturer: adapted from addgene #99154
  Backbone size w/o insert (bp): 6800
  Total vector size (bp): 6800
  Vector type: Mammalian Expression, CRISPR
  Selectable markers: Zeocin
Growth in bacteria
  Bacterial resistance: Bleocin (Zeocin), 50 μg/mL
  Growth temperature: 37°C
  Growth strain: DH5alpha
  Copy number: High Copy
Gene/Insert
  Gene/Insert name: hSpCas9
  gRNA/shRNA sequence: GGACTGGCGGTCGCTGACCC
  Promoter: U6 promoter
  Tag / fusion protein: P2A-RFP
  Cloning method: Restriction Enzyme; 5′ cloning site BsmBI (destroyed during cloning); 3′ cloning site BsmBI (destroyed during cloning)
  Sequencing primers: 5′ GAC TAT CAT ATG CTT ACC GT
Resource information
  A portion of this plasmid was derived from a plasmid made by: The backbone was adapted from addgene #99154, where lentiviral elements were deleted.
Terms and licenses: Academic/Nonprofit Terms; Industry Terms: Not Available to Industry
How to cite: mPLD3-sgRNA-Cas9-mcherry was a gift from David Nemazee (Addgene plasmid # 199700 ; http://n2t.net/addgene:199700 ; RRID:Addgene_199700)
